Addgene plasmid #147653: pAc5.1B-EGFP-DmPAN3_349-790_U
Purpose: Insect Expression of DmPAN3_349-790
Depositing lab: Elisa Izaurralde. Depositing organization: Max Planck Institute for Developmental Biology. Publication: Structure of the PAN3 pseudokinase reveals the basis for interactions with the PAN2 deadenylase and the GW182 proteins. Christie M, Boland A, Huntzinger E, Weichenrieder O, Izaurralde E. Mol Cell. 2013 Aug 8;51(3):360-73. doi: 10.1016/j.molcel.2013.07.011. PubMed 23932717.
Backbone
  Vector backbone: Unknown
  Vector type: Insect Expression
Growth in bacteria
  Bacterial resistance: Ampicillin, 100 μg/mL
  Growth temperature: 37°C
  Growth strain: DH5alpha
  Copy number: Low Copy
Gene/Insert
  Gene/Insert name: DmPAN3_349-790
  Species: D. melanogaster (fly)
  Entrez Gene: CG11486 (a.k.a. Dmel_CG11486, Dmel\CG11486, PAN3)
  Cloning method: Unknown
Terms and licenses: Academic/Nonprofit Terms; Industry Terms: Not Available to Industry
Depositor comments: ORF extracted from the NCBI: LD14901. Plasmids from this collection were made available to the research community and donated after the lab closed. Please note that the sequence provided by the depositing laboratory may be theoretical/predicted or based on Sanger sequencing results. There may be discrepancies between sequencing results obtained by Addgene and the depositor sequence. If an Addgene verified sequence is not available, please contact before placing your order to request that our lab fully sequence the plasmid.
How to cite: pAc5.1B-EGFP-DmPAN3_349-790_U was a gift from Elisa Izaurralde (Addgene plasmid # 147653 ; http://n2t.net/addgene:147653 ; RRID:Addgene_147653)
