[The description below was written by a language model from this plasmid's Addgene catalogue record and pLannotate feature annotations shown in this document.]
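Description:
pAc5.1B-EGFP-DmPAN3_349-790_U is an insect-cell expression plasmid of about 7.4 kb for producing a GFP-tagged fragment of Drosophila melanogaster PAN3 (CG11486). The catalogue lists the backbone as unknown, although the name and the annotated parts point to a pAc5.1-type vector. In bacteria it is maintained through a ColE1/pUC-family origin and selected with ampicillin via the β-lactamase gene and its native promoter. The record describes it as low copy, even though the annotated origin is of a type usually considered high copy. Short fragments of a tetracycline resistance gene and of SV40 large T antigen are also annotated; these appear to be non-functional backbone remnants. No selectable marker for insect cells is annotated.

The expression cassette is driven by the Drosophila actin 5C promoter, a strong constitutive promoter widely used in fly cell lines. It directs an EGFP coding sequence placed immediately upstream of the PAN3 fragment spanning residues 349–790, giving an N-terminal fluorescent fusion. A V5 epitope tag lies shortly downstream of the insert, but the record does not show whether it is in frame or preceded by a stop codon. An SV40 polyadenylation signal follows, though it is annotated on the opposite strand.

PAN3 is the regulatory subunit of the PAN2–PAN3 deadenylase complex, which shortens mRNA poly(A) tails in general and miRNA-mediated mRNA turnover. The associated publication concerns the structure of the PAN3 pseudokinase and its interactions with PAN2 and GW182 proteins. This suggests the truncated, tagged protein was used for expression and interaction or localisation studies in insect cells, although the record states only insect expression as its purpose. The depositor sequence may be theoretical rather than fully verified.
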