Features (pLannotate 1.2.2; 10 found; start..end, strand, type, name):
     56..2568    +  promoter       Ac5 promoter: Drosophila melanogaster actin 5C promoter
   2588..3304    +  CDS            EGFP: EGFP is a basic (constitutively fluorescent) green fluorescent protein published in 1996, derived from Aequorea victoria. It is reported to be a rapidly-maturing weak dimer with moderate acid sensitivity.
   3311..4639    +  CDS            PAN3 (fragment): PAN3_DROME - Experimental evidence at protein level: Swiss-Prot protein existence level 1. Regulatory subunit of the poly(A)-nuclease (PAN) deadenylation complex, one of two cytoplasmic mRNA deadenylases involved in general and miRNA-mediated mRNA turnover. PAN specifically shortens poly(A) tails of RNA and the activity is stimulated by poly(A)-binding protein (PABP). PAN deadenylation is followed by rapid degradation of the shortened mRNA tails by the CCR4-NOT complex. Deadenylated mRNAs are then degraded by two alternative mechanisms, namely exosome-mediated 3'-5' exonucleolytic degradation,
   4678..4719    +  CDS            V5 tag: epitope tag from simian virus 5
   4819..4953    -  polyA_signal   SV40 poly(A) signal: SV40 polyadenylation signal
   4976..5060    -  CDS            large T antigen (fragment): large T antigen from SV40 (simian virus 40)
   5061..5531    +  CDS            TcR (fragment): tetracycline efflux protein; tet; confers resistance to tetracycline
   5575..6163    -  rep_origin     ori: high-copy-number ColE1/pMB1/pBR322/pUC origin of replication
   6334..7194    -  CDS            AmpR: β-lactamase; bla; confers resistance to ampicillin, carbenicillin, and related antibiotics
   7195..7299    -  promoter       AmpR promoter: bla
>Addgene plasmid #147653 | pAc5.1B-EGFP-DmPAN3_349-790_U | depositor full sequence | sequence record 290100 | Full Sequence
CTTCAAGGAATTAATTCTATATTCTAAAAACACAAATGATACTTCTAAAAAAAATCATGAATGGCATCAA
CTCTGAATCAAATCTTTGCAGATGCACCTACTTCTCATTTCCACTGTCACATCATTTTTCCAGATCTCGC
TGCCTGTTATGTGGCCCACAAACCAAGACACGTTTTATGGCCATTAAAGCTGGCTGATCGTCGCCAAACA
CCAAATACATATCAATATGTACATTCGAGAAAGAAGCGATCAAAGAAGCGTCTTCGGGCGAGTAGGAGAA
TGCGGAGGAGAAGGAGAACGAGCTGATCTAGTATCTCTCCACAATCCAATGCCAACTGACCAACTGGCCA
TATTCGGAGCAATTTGAAGCCAATTTCCATCGCCTGGCGATCGCTCCATTCTTGGCTATATGTTTTTCAC
CGTTCCCGGGGCCATTTTCAAAGACTCGTCGGTAAGATAAGATTGTGTCACTCGCTGTCTCTCTTCATTT
GTCGAAGAATGCTGAGGAATTTCGCGATGACGTCGGCGAGTATTTTGAAGAATGAGAATAATTTGTATTT
ATACGAAAATCAGTTAGTGGAATTTTCTACAAAAACATGTTATCTATAGATAATTTTGTTGCAAAATATG
TTGACTATGACAAAGATTGTATGTATATACCTTTAATGTATTCTCATTTTCTTATGTATTTATAATGGCA
ATGATGATACTGATGATATTTTAAGATGATGCCAGACCACAGGCTGATTTCTGCGTCTTTTGCCGAACGC
AGTGCATGTGCGGTTGTTGTTTTTTGGAATAGTTTCAATTTTCGGACTGTCCGCTTTGATTTCAGTTTCT
TGGCTTATTCAAAAAGCAAAGTAAAGCCAAAAAAGCGAGATGGCAATACCAAATGCGGCAAAACGGTAGT
GGAAGGAAAGGGGTGCGGGGCAGCGGAAGGAAGGGTGGGGCGGGGCGTGGCGGGGTCTGTGGCTGGGCGC
GACGTCACCGACGTTGGAGCCACTCCTTTGACCATGTGTGCGTGTGTGTATTATTCGTGTCTCGCCACTC
GCCGGTTGTTTTTTTCTTTTTATCTCGCTCTCTCTAGCGCCATCTCGTACGCATGCTCAACGCACCGCAT
GTTGCCGTGTCCTTTATGCGTCATTTTGGCTCGAAATAGGCAATTATTTAAACAAAGATTAGTCAACGAA
AACGCTAAAATAAATAAGTCTACAATATGGTTACTTATTGCCATGTGTGTGCAGCCAACGATAGCAACAA
AAGCAACAACACAGTGGCTTTCCCTCTTTCACTTTTTGTTTGCAAGCGCGTGCGAGCAAGACGGCACGAC
CGGCAAACGCAATTACGCTGACAAAGAGCAGACGAAGTTTTGGCCGAAAAACATCAAGGCGCCTGATACG
AATGCATTTGCAATAACAATTGCGATATTTAATATTGTTTATGAAGCTGTTTGACTTCAAAACACACAAA
AAAAAAAATAAAACAAATTATTTGAAAGAGAATTAGGAATCGGACAGCTTATCGTTACGGGCTAACAGCA
CACCGAGACGAAATAGCTTACCTGACGTCACAGCCTCTGGAAGAACTGCCGCCAAGCAGAGAGAGAGAGA
AAAAGAGGGAGAGCAGCTTAGACCGCATGTGCTTGTGTGTGAGGCGTCTCTCTCTTCGTCTCCTGTTTGC
GCAAACGCATAGACTGCACTGAGAAAATCGATTACCTATTTTTTATGAATGAATATTTGCACTATTACTA
TTCAAAACTATTAAGATAGCAATCACATTCAATAGCCAAATACTATACCACCTGAGCGATGCAACGAAAT
GATCAATTTGAGCAAAAATGCTGCATATTTAGGACGGCATCATTATAGAAATGCTTCTTGCTGTGTACTT
TTCTCTCGTCTGGCAGCTGTTTCGCCGTTATTGTTAAAACCGGCTTAAGTTAGGTGTGTTTTCTACGACT
AGTGATGCCCCTACTAGAAGATGTGTGTTGCACAAATGTCCCTGAATAACCAATTTGAAGTGCAGATAGC
AGTAAACGTAAGCTAATATGAATATTATTTAACTGTAATGTTTTAATATCGCTGGACATTACTAATAAAC
CCACTATAAACACATGTACATATGTATGTTTTGGCATACAATGAGTAGTTGGGGAAAAAATGTGTAAAAG
CACCGTGACCATCACAGCATAAAGATAACCAGCTGAAGTATCGAATATGAGTAACCCCCAAATTGAATCA
CATGCCGCAACTGATAGGACCCATGGAAGTACACTCTTCATGGCGATATACAAGACACACACAAGCACGA
ACACCCAGTTGCGGAGGAAATTCTCCGTAAATGAAAACCCAATCGGCGAACAATTCATACCCATATATGG
TAAAAGTTTTGAACGCGACTTGAGAGCGGAGAGCATTGCGGCTGATAAGGTTTTAGCGCTAAGCGGGCTT
TATAAAACGGGCTGCGGGACCAGTTTTCATATCACTACCGTTTGAGTTCTTGTGCTGTGTGGATACTCCT
CCCGACACAAAGCCGCTCCATCAGCCAGCAGTCGTCTAATCCAGAGACCCCGGATCGGGGTACCAACATG
GTGAGCAAGGGCGAGGAGCTGTTCACCGGGGTGGTGCCCATCCTGGTCGAGCTGGACGGCGACGTAAACG
GCCACAAGTTCAGCGTGTCCGGCGAGGGCGAGGGCGATGCCACCTACGGCAAGCTGACCCTGAAGTTCAT
CTGCACCACCGGCAAGCTGCCCGTGCCCTGGCCCACCCTCGTGACCACCCTGACCTACGGCGTGCAGTGC
TTCAGCCGCTACCCCGACCACATGAAGCAGCACGACTTCTTCAAGTCCGCCATGCCCGAAGGCTACGTCC
AGGAGCGCACCATCTTCTTCAAGGACGACGGCAACTACAAGACCCGCGCCGAGGTGAAGTTCGAGGGCGA
CACCCTGGTGAACCGCATCGAGCTGAAGGGCATCGACTTCAAGGAGGACGGCAACATCCTGGGGCACAAG
CTGGAGTACAACTACAACAGCCACAACGTCTATATCATGGCCGACAAGCAGAAGAACGGCATCAAGGTGA
ACTTCAAGATCCGCCACAACATCGAGGACGGCAGCGTGCAGCTCGCCGACCACTACCAGCAGAACACCCC
CATCGGCGACGGCCCCGTGCTGCTGCCCGACAACCACTACCTGAGCACCCAGTCCGCCCTGAGCAAAGAC
CCCAACGAGAAGCGCGATCACATGGTCCTGCTGGAGTTCGTGACCGCCGCCGGGATCACTCTCGGCATGG
ACGAGCTGTACAAGCCAAGCTTTATGCCCGACGAGATGCGCGCCGAAGTCCTCGCCCGCAACGAGATCTC
TAACCTGATCATGGACGCAGCGGAGGCTGCGCAGCACGCTCTACCGCTGGAGGTGGAGAACTACCATGCC
CTGTATCCACTGGAACCGCCGGCGCAGCCGTTGCACGCCAAGCTCACGTTCCCCGCCACCACTTATAGGG
CCACGCACAACACGACGGGCTACAAGTACTGCCTGCGAAGAATACATGGTTTCCGCCTGCAGTCGACCAA
GTGCATGACGCTGGTGGAGATGTGGAAGAAGCTGCAGCACACGAATGTGGTACAACTGCGTGAGGTGTTC
ACGACGAAAGCATTTGGTGATAACTCTTTAGTATTAGTGTACGACTATCATCCCGGCTCACAAACATTAC
TGGCCAAATACTTCACTCCGGCGCCAGAGACCAACGGGTACACTGATCCATTCCAAGGCGAGGCCCGCCC
CTTCAGTCATAAGAGTAACATGCAGCGAACGAGCAATGGACCGCTGCTACCGGAGGCCACCATCTGGTCG
ATCATCATGCAGCTGACCGCCGGCTTAAAAGCCATCCACCATGCCGGTCTTGCCTGCAAGGTTCTGGATC
CCACAAAGATTATAGTGACGGGCAAGCGTGTACGGTTTAGCTCATGCTGCATTTCGGATATAACGCAATT
CGATCCGAATGCATCCAATCCCTTGGCGCTGGTTAATATGCATCAGCAGGACGATCTGACCGCTTTGGGT
CGCTTAGTATTAGCTTTGGCCTGCCGCTGTCTTCAATCCGTGCAACGCGACAATGTCCAGTCCAGCATCG
ATATGGTCACGCGAAACTACTCCACCGATCTGCGAAACTTTATTGTTTACCTCTTCACCACCAATAATCG
TCGCTCCGTGACCGACCTGATGCCGATGATTGGTGCCCGCTTCTATACGCAACTGGATGCACTGCAGAGC
AAAATTGATATGCAGGAGGACGAGTTGGCCAAGGAGATGGAGAACGGGCGGTTATATCGCATTTTGGTCA
AACTTAATAGCATCAACGAGCGACCCGACTTTAATCTGGACTGCACTTGGTCTGAGACTGGTGATAGATA
CATGTTGAAATTATTCCGTGATTATTTGTTCCATTCCGTCACTGAGGATGGCCGGCCCTGGCTAGATCAC
GCACACATTGTACAATGCCTCAACAAGCTGGATGCTGGCTCCATAGAGCGCGTGCAACTGATGTCCCGCG
ACGAGCAATCGGTACTCATCGTCTCCTATGCTGAACTCAAGAATTGTCTGGAGAACGCCTTCTCCGAACT
GATGTCAAGTGCGGCCAACTGAGCGGCCGCTCGAGTCTAGAGGGCCCGCGGTTCGAAGGTAAGCCTATCC
CTAACCCTCTCCTCGGTCTCGATTCTACGCGTACCGGTCATCATCACCATCACCATTGAGTTTAAACCCG
CTGATCAGCCTCGACTGTGCCTTCTAAGGCCTGAGCTCGCTGATCAGCCTCGATCGAGGATCCAGACATG
ATAAGATACATTGATGAGTTTGGACAAACCACAACTAGAATGCAGTGAAAAAAATGCTTTATTTGTGAAA
TTTGTGATGCTATTGCTTTATTTGTAACCATTATAAGCTGCAATAAACAAGTTAACAACAACAATTGCAT
TCATTTTATGTTTCAGGTTCAGGGGGAGGTGTGGGAGGTTTTTTAAAGCAAGTAAAACCTCTACAAATGT
GGTATGGCTGATTATGATCAGTCGACCGATGCCCTTGAGAGCCTTCAACCCAGTCAGCTCCTTCCGGTGG
GCGCGGGGCATGACTATCGTCGCCGCACTTATGACTGTCTTCTTTATCATGCAACTCGTAGGACAGGTGC
CGGCAGCGCTCTGGGTCATTTTCGGCGAGGACCGCTTTCGCTGGAGCGCGACGATGATCGGCCTGTCGCT
TGCGGTATTCGGAATCTTGCACGCCCTCGCTCAAGCCTTCGTCACTGGTCCCGCCACCAAACGTTTCGGC
GAGAAGCAGGCCATTATCGCCGGCATGGCGGCCGACGCGCTGGGCTACGTCTTGCTGGCGTTCGCGACGC
GAGGCTGGATGGCCTTCCCCATTATGATTCTTCTCGCTTCCGGCGGCATCGGGATGCCCGCGTTGCAGGC
CATGCTGTCCAGGCAGGTAGATGACGACCATCAGGGACAGCTTCAAGGATCGCTCGCGGCTCTTACCAGC
CAGCAAAAGGCCAGGAACCGTAAAAAGGCCGCGTTGCTGGCGTTTTTCCATAGGCTCCGCCCCCCTGACG
AGCATCACAAAAATCGACGCTCAAGTCAGAGGTGGCGAAACCCGACAGGACTATAAAGATACCAGGCGTT
TCCCCCTGGAAGCTCCCTCGTGCGCTCTCCTGTTCCGACCCTGCCGCTTACCGGATACCTGTCCGCCTTT
CTCCCTTCGGGAAGCGTGGCGCTTTCTCAATGCTCACGCTGTAGGTATCTCAGTTCGGTGTAGGTCGTTC
GCTCCAAGCTGGGCTGTGTGCACGAACCCCCCGTTCAGCCCGACCGCTGCGCCTTATCCGGTAACTATCG
TCTTGAGTCCAACCCGGTAAGACACGACTTATCGCCACTGGCAGCAGCCACTGGTAACAGGATTAGCAGA
GCGAGGTATGTAGGCGGTGCTACAGAGTTCTTGAAGTGGTGGCCTAACTACGGCTACACTAGAAGGACAG
TATTTGGTATCTGCGCTCTGCTGAAGCCAGTTACCTTCGGAAAAAGAGTTGGTAGCTCTTGATCCGGCAA
ACAAACCACCGCTGGTAGCGGTGGTTTTTTTGTTTGCAAGCAGCAGATTACGCGCAGAAAAAAAGGATCT
CAAGAAGATCCTTTGATCTTTTCTACGGGGTCTGACGCTCAGTGGAACGAAAACTCACGTTAAGGGATTT
TGGTCATGAGATTATCAAAAAGGATCTTCACCTAGATCCTTTTAAATTAAAAATGAAGTTTTAAATCAAT
CTAAAGTATATATGAGTAAACTTGGTCTGACAGTTACCAATGCTTAATCAGTGAGGCACCTATCTCAGCG
ATCTGTCTATTTCGTTCATCCATAGTTGCCTGACTCCCCGTCGTGTAGATAACTACGATACGGGAGGGCT
TACCATCTGGCCCCAGTGCTGCAATGATACCGCGAGACCCACGCTCACCGGCTCCAGATTTATCAGCAAT
AAACCAGCCAGCCGGAAGGGCCGAGCGCAGAAGTGGTCCTGCAACTTTATCCGCCTCCATCCAGTCTATT
AATTGTTGCCGGGAAGCTAGAGTAAGTAGTTCGCCAGTTAATAGTTTGCGCAACGTTGTTGCCATTGCTG
CAGGCATCGTGGTGTCACGCTCGTCGTTTGGTATGGCTTCATTCAGCTCCGGTTCCCAACGATCAAGGCG
AGTTACATGATCCCCCATGTTGTGCAAAAAAGCGGTTAGCTCCTTCGGTCCTCCGATCGTTGTCAGAAGT
AAGTTGGCCGCAGTGTTATCACTCATGGTTATGGCAGCACTGCATAATTCTCTTACTGTCATGCCATCCG
TAAGATGCTTTTCTGTGACTGGTGAGTACTCAACCAAGTCATTCTGAGAATAGTGTATGCGGCGACCGAG
TTGCTCTTGCCCGGCGTCAACACGGGATAATACCGCGCCACATAGCAGAACTTTAAAAGTGCTCATCATT
GGAAAACGTTCTTCGGGGCGAAAACTCTCAAGGATCTTACCGCTGTTGAGATCCAGTTCGATGTAACCCA
CTCGTGCACCCAACTGATCTTCAGCATCTTTTACTTTCACCAGCGTTTCTGGGTGAGCAAAAACAGGAAG
GCAAAATGCCGCAAAAAAGGGAATAAGGGCGACACGGAAATGTTGAATACTCATACTCTTCCTTTTTCAA
TATTATTGAAGCATTTATCAGGGTTATTGTCTCATGAGCGGATACATATTTGAATGTATTTAGAAAAATA
AACAAATAGGGGTTCCGCGCACATTTCCCCGAAAAGTGCCACCTGACGTCTAAGAAACCATTATTATCAT
GACATTAACCTATAAAAATAGGCGTATCACGAGGCCCTTTCGT
